>Addgene plasmid #145723 | pGBW-m4046957 | depositor full sequence | sequence record 287900 | Full Sequence
GATCTCGATCCCGCGAAATTAATACGACTCACTATAGGGGAATTGTGAGCGGATAACAATTCCCCTCTAG
AAATAATTTTGTTTAACTTTAAGAAGGAGACTCTTCTATGGAGTCTCTAGTGCCTGGGTTCAAC
[348 nt withheld, positions 135-482]
AATGGCAACAAAGGCGCGGGTGGTCACAGCTATGGCGCTGATCTGAAATCATTCGACCTGGGAGATGAAC
TGGGTACCGACCCGTACGAGGATTTTCAAGAAAACTGGAACACAAAACATTCTAGCGGCGTTACTCGTGA
GCTGATGAGGGAACTCAATGGTGGCGAGAACCTGTACTTTCAAAGCTGGAGCCATCCGCAGTTTGAAAAA
TAACCGGCTTATCGGTCAGTTTCACCTGATTTACGTAAAAACCCGCTTCGGCGGGTTTTTGCTTTTGGAG
GGGCAGAAAGATGAATGACTGTCCACGACGCTATACCCAAAAGAAATTGAGATCCTTTTTTTCTGCGCGT
AATCTGCTGCTTGCAAACAAAAAAACCACCGCTACCAGCGGTGGTTTGTTTGCCGGATCAAGAGCTACCA
ACTCTTTTTCCGAAGGTAACTGGCTTCAGCAGAGCGCAGATACCAAATACTGTTCTTCTAGTGTAGCCGT
AGTTAGGCCACCACTTCAAGAACTCTGTAGCACCGCCTACATACCTCGCTCTGCTAATCCTGTTACCAGT
GGCTGCTGCCAGTGGCGATAAGTCGTGTCTTACCGGGTTGGACTCAAGACGATAGTTACCGGATAAGGCG
CAGCGGTCGGGCTGAACGGGGGGTTCGTGCACACAGCCCAGCTTGGAGCGAACGACCTACACCGAACTGA
GATACCTACAGCGTGAGCTATGAGAAAGCGCCACGCTTCCCGAAGGGAGAAAGGCGGACAGGTATCCGGT
AAGCGGCAGGGTCGGAACAGGAGAGCGCACGAGGGAGCTTCCAGGGGGAAACGCCTGGTATCTTTATAGT
CCTGTCGGGTTTCGCCACCTCTGACTTGAGCGTCGATTTTTGTGATGCTCGTCAGGGGGGCGGAGCCTAT
GGAAATTGATCGGGCACGTAAGAGGTTCCAACTTTCACCATAATGAAATAAGATCACTACCGGGCGTATT
TTTTGAGTTATCGAGATTTTCAGGAGCTAAGGAAGCTAAAATGGAGAAAAAAATCACTGGATATACCACC
GTTGATATATCCCAATGGCATCGTAAAGAACATTTTGAGGCATTTCAGTCAGTTGCTCAATGTACCTATA
ACCAGACCGTTCAGCTGGATATTACGGCCTTTTTAAAGACCGTAAAGAAAAATAAGCACAAGTTTTATCC
GGCCTTTATTCACATTCTTGCCCGCCTGATGAATGCTCATCCGGAATTTCGTATGGCAATGAAAGACGGT
GAGCTGGTGATATGGGATAGTGTTCACCCTTGTTACACCGTTTTCCATGAGCAAACTGAAACGTTTTCAT
CGCTCTGGAGTGAATACCACGACGATTTCCGGCAGTTTCTACACATATATTCGCAAGATGTGGCGTGTTA
CGGTGAAAACCTGGCCTATTTCCCTAAAGGGTTTATTGAGAATATGTTTTTCGTTTCAGCCAATCCCTGG
GTGAGTTTCACCAGTTTTGATTTAAACGTGGCCAATATGGACAACTTCTTCGCCCCCGTTTTCACCATGG
GCAAATATTATACGCAAGGCGACAAGGTGCTGATGCCGCTGGCGATTCAGGTTCATCATGCCGTTTGTGA
TGGCTTCCATGTCGGCAGAATGCTTAATGAATTACAACAGTACTGCGATGAGTGGCAGGGCGGGGCGTAA
TTTGATATCGAGCTCGCTTGGACTCCTGTTGATAGATCCAGTAATGACCTCAGAACTCCATCTGGATTTG
TTCAGAACGCTCGGTTGCCGCCGGGCGTTTTTTATTGGT
Features (pLannotate 1.2.2; 8 found; start..end, strand, type, name):
     20..38      +  promoter       T7 promoter: promoter for bacteriophage T7 RNA polymerase
     39..63      +  protein_bind   lac operator: The lac repressor binds to the lac operator to inhibit transcription in E. coli. This inhibition can be relieved by adding lactose or isopropyl-β-D-thiogalactopyranoside (IPTG). lac repressor encoded by lacI
     78..100     +  RBS            RBS: efficient ribosome binding site from bacteriophage T7 gene 10 (Olins and Rangwala, 1989)
    108..647     +  CDS            R1A_SARS2 (fragment) (sequence partly withheld): Experimental evidence at protein level: Swiss-Prot protein existence level 1. [Non-structural protein 10]: Plays a pivotal role in viral transcription by stimulating both nsp14 3'-5' exoribonuclease and nsp16 2'-O-methyltransferase activities. Therefore plays an essential role in viral mRNAs cap methylation. From Severe acute respiratory syndrome coronavirus 2 (2019-nCoV) (SARS-CoV-2).
    809..1397    +  rep_origin     ori: high-copy-number ColE1/pMB1/pBR322/pUC origin of replication
   1405..1502    +  promoter       cat promoter: promoter of the E. coli cat gene encoding chloramphenicol acetyltransferase
   1503..2159    +  CDS            cat: CAT_ECOLX - Experimental evidence at protein level: Swiss-Prot protein existence level 1. This enzyme is an effector of chloramphenicol resistance in bacteria. From Escherichia coli. This protein is used as a marker in many commonly used cloning vectors, such as pACYC184.
   2233..2267    +  terminator     lambda t0 terminator: minimal transcription terminator from phage lambda (Scholtissek and Grosse, 1987)
