[The description below was written by a language model from this plasmid's Addgene catalogue record and pLannotate feature annotations shown in this document.]
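Description:
pGBW-m4046957 is a compact (about 2.3 kb) bacterial expression plasmid for producing the SARS-CoV-2 leader protein in E. coli. This protein is the N-terminal cleavage product of the ORF1ab/ORF1a replicase polyprotein, commonly called nsp1. The minimal backbone carries a high-copy ColE1/pUC-type origin of replication. Selection uses a chloramphenicol acetyltransferase (cat) gene driven by its own promoter, and a lambda t0 terminator lies downstream of the marker.

The expression cassette is a standard T7 arrangement. A T7 promoter is followed immediately by a lac operator, then by the phage T7 gene 10 ribosome binding site and an ATG start codon. Transcription therefore needs a host that supplies T7 RNA polymerase. It is held in check by lac repressor until it is relieved with IPTG or lactose. The plasmid has no annotated lacI gene, so the repressor would presumably have to come from the host.

The insert of roughly 540 bp has been codon-recoded for E. coli. The automated annotation recognises it as a fragment of the SARS-CoV-2 replicase polyprotein 1a. The functional note attached to that hit concerns nsp10 and is generic polyprotein text, not a description of this insert.

According to the catalogue entry, the backbone adds a C-terminal TEV-cleavable StrepII tag. This would allow Strep-Tactin affinity purification followed by tag removal, although the tag is not separately annotated in the feature table. No transcription terminator is annotated directly after the coding sequence. The construct is suited to recombinant production and purification of the viral leader protein for biochemical or structural studies.
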