Addgene plasmid #145723: pGBW-m4046957
Purpose: Bacterial Expression plasmid for SARS-CoV-2 leader protein
Depositing lab: Ginkgo Bioworks & Benjie Chen.
Backbone
  Vector backbone: ori-013 - marker | cmR
  Backbone size w/o insert (bp): 1462
  Vector type: Bacterial Expression
Growth in bacteria
  Bacterial resistance: Chloramphenicol, 25 μg/mL
  Growth temperature: 30°C
  Growth strain: DH5alpha
  Copy number: High Copy
Gene/Insert
  Gene/Insert name: SARS-CoV-2 leader protein
  Species: Escherichia coli str. K-12 substr. MG1655; Severe acute respiratory syndrome coronavirus 2
  Insert size (bp): 536
  Mutation: Escherichia coli recode 1
  Entrez Gene: ORF1ab (a.k.a. GU280_gp01)
  Promoter: Promoter | pT7 ; Operator | lacO ; RBS | T7_rbs ; Start Codon | ATG
  Tag / fusion protein: Cleavable TEV;StrepII (C terminal on backbone)
  Cloning method: Unknown
Resource information
  A portion of this plasmid was derived from a plasmid made by: GinkgoBioworks
Depositor comments: NCBI Reference Sequence: YP_009725297.1
How to cite: pGBW-m4046957 was a gift from Ginkgo Bioworks & Benjie Chen (Addgene plasmid # 145723)
